Addgene plasmid #193833: pET29b-10xHis-Super TEV
Purpose: Expresses high-efficiency TEV protease in bacterial cells
Depositing lab: EPFL Protein Production and Structure Core Facility (PTPSP) & Florence Pojer. Depositing organization: Swiss Federal Institute of Technology (EPFL). Publication: Purification of 10xHis-SuperTEV. Lau K, Bouchri B, Pojer F. protocols.io, doi: 10.17504/protocols.io.yxmvm2zxng3p/v1.
Backbone
  Vector backbone: pET29b
  Vector type: Bacterial Expression
Growth in bacteria
  Bacterial resistance: Kanamycin, 50 μg/mL
  Growth temperature: 37°C
  Growth strain: DH5alpha
  Copy number: Unknown
Gene/Insert
  Gene/Insert name: TEV protease
  Species: Tobacco etch virus
  Mutation: T17S, L56V, N68D, I77V, S135G, I138T, S153N, T180A, S219V
  Tag / fusion protein: 6xHis (C terminal on backbone)
Terms and licenses: Academic/Nonprofit Terms; Industry Terms: Not Available to Industry
Depositor comments: Mutations taken from: Wei et al., 2012. Protein Expression and Purification Sanchez and Ting, 2019. Nature Methods van den Berg et al., 2006. Journal of Biotechnology Cabrita et al., 2007. Protein Science Kapust et al., 2002. Biochemical and Biophysical Research Communications The protocol for the purification of 10xHis-SuperTEV is available on protocols.io: dx.doi.org/10.17504/protocols.io.yxmvm2zxng3p/v1
How to cite: pET29b-10xHis-Super TEV was a gift from EPFL Protein Production and Structure Core Facility (PTPSP) & Florence Pojer (Addgene plasmid # 193833 ; http://n2t.net/addgene:193833 ; RRID:Addgene_193833)
