[The description below was written by a language model from this plasmid's Addgene catalogue record and pLannotate feature annotations shown in this document.]
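Description:
pET29b-10xHis-Super TEV is a bacterial expression plasmid of about 6 kb, built on the pET29b backbone, for producing an engineered, high-efficiency tobacco etch virus (TEV) protease in E. coli. It is propagated through a ColE1/pMB1-type origin accompanied by the bom region and the rop gene, which moderates copy number, and is selected with kanamycin through an aminoglycoside phosphotransferase (KanR) cassette. An f1 origin is also present. The short tetracycline-resistance fragments in the annotation are backbone remnants rather than functional markers.

The protease coding sequence sits downstream of a T7 promoter, a lac operator and the strong T7 gene 10 ribosome binding site, and is followed by a T7 terminator. The plasmid-borne lacI gene supplies repressor, so transcription is held off until it is induced with IPTG in a host that provides T7 RNA polymerase. The insert carries nine substitutions (T17S, L56V, N68D, I77V, S135G, I138T, S153N, T180A, S219V). The depositor compiled these from several published TEV engineering studies, and the stated aim is a more efficient enzyme.

The tagging is described inconsistently. The name implies a 10xHis tag, whereas the catalogue lists a C-terminal 6xHis from the backbone. The feature table shows an 18-nt His-tag match downstream of the TEV fragment, consistent with that backbone tag. An unannotated stretch between the RBS and the TEV match could hold an N-terminal tag, but the record does not confirm this. The plasmid is intended for in-house production and affinity purification of TEV protease, a reagent commonly used to cleave fusion tags from recombinant proteins.
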