Features (pLannotate 1.2.2; 19 found; start..end, strand, type, name):
     15..33      +  promoter       T7 promoter: promoter for bacteriophage T7 RNA polymerase
     34..58      +  protein_bind   lac operator: The lac repressor binds to the lac operator to inhibit transcription in E. coli. This inhibition can be relieved by adding lactose or isopropyl-β-D-thiogalactopyranoside (IPTG). lac repressor encoded by lacI
     73..95      +  RBS            RBS: efficient ribosome binding site from bacteriophage T7 gene 10 (Olins and Rangwala, 1989)
    145..812     +  CDS            TEV protease (fragment): tobacco etch virus protease (Kapust et al., 2001)
    835..852     +  CDS            9xHis (fragment): 9xHis affinity tag
    862..911     +  CDS            SET1 (fragment): solubility-enhancement tag derived from T7 phage gene 10B
    919..966     +  terminator     T7 terminator: transcription terminator for bacteriophage T7 RNA polymerase
   1003..1431    +  rep_origin     f1 ori (sequence partly withheld): f1 bacteriophage origin of replication; arrow indicates direction of (+) strand synthesis
   1484..1541    +  promoter       AmpR promoter (fragment): bla
   1550..2365    -  CDS            KanR: aminoglycoside phosphotransferase; aph(3')-Ia; confers resistance to kanamycin in bacteria or G418 (Geneticin®) in eukaryotes
   2487..3075    +  rep_origin     ori: high-copy-number ColE1/pMB1/pBR322/pUC origin of replication
   3261..3400    -  misc_feature   bom: basis of mobility region from pBR322
   3502..3693    -  CDS            rop: Rop protein, which maintains plasmids at low copy number; rop
   3710..4090    +  CDS            YPB1_ECOLX: Protein predicted: Swiss-Prot protein existence level 4. From Escherichia coli.
   4162..4453    -  CDS            TcR (fragment): tetracycline efflux protein; tet; confers resistance to tetracycline
   4468..4489    -  protein_bind   CAP binding site: CAP binding activates transcription in the presence of cAMP. E. coli catabolite activator protein
   4502..5584    -  CDS            lacI: lac repressor; lacI; The lac repressor binds to the lac operator to inhibit transcription in E. coli. This inhibition can be relieved by adding lactose or isopropyl-β-D-thiogalactopyranoside (IPTG).
   5585..5662    -  promoter       lacI promoter: lacI
   5670..5949    -  CDS            TcR (fragment): tetracycline efflux protein; tet; confers resistance to tetracycline
>Addgene plasmid #193833 | pET29b-10xHis-Super TEV | addgene full sequence | sequence record 380198 | Addgene NGS Result
CGATCCCGCGAAATTAATACGACTCACTATAGGGGAATTGTGAGCGGATAACAATTCCCCTCTAGAAATA
ATTTTGTTTAACTTTAAGAAGGAGATATACATATGAAACATCACCATCATCACCACCATCATCATCATGG
ATCCGGAGAAAGCTTGTTTAAGGGACCACGTGATTACAACCCGATATCGAGCAGCATTTGTCATTTGACG
AATGAATCTGATGGGCACACAACATCGTTGTATGGTATTGGATTTGGTCCCTTCATCATTACAAACAAGC
ACTTGTTTCGTCGCAATAATGGAACACTGGTAGTCCAATCACTACATGGTGTATTCAAGGTCAAGGACAC
CGCGACTTTGCAACAACACCTCGTTGATGGGAGGGACATGATGATTATTCGCATGCCTAAGGATTTCCCA
CCATTTCCTCAAAAGCTGAAATTTAGAGAGCCACAAAGGGAAGAGCGCATATGTCTTGTGACAACCAACT
TCCAAGCTAAGAGCATGTCTAGCATGGTGTCAGACACTAGTTGCACATTCCCTTCAGGGGATGGTACATT
CTGGAAGCATTGGATTCAAACCAAGGATGGGCAGTGTGGCAATCCATTAGTATCAACTAGAGATGGGTTC
ATTGTTGGTATACACTCAGCATCGAATTTCACCAACACAAACAATTATTTCGCAAGCGTGCCGAAAAACT
TCATGGAATTGTTGACAAATCAGGAGGCGCAGCAGTGGGTTAGTGGTTGGCGATTAAACGCTGACTCAGT
ATTGTGGGGGGGCCATAAAGTTTTCATGGTCAAACCTGAAGAACCTGGTTCTTAATAGCTCGAGCACCAC
CACCACCACCACTGAGATCCGGCTGCTAACAAAGCCCGAAAGGAAGCTGAGTTGGCTGCTGCCACCGCTG
AGCAATAACTAGCATAACCCCTTGGGGCCTCTAAACGGGTCTTGAGGGGTTTTTTGCTGAAAGGAGGAAC
TATATCCGGATTGGCGAATGGG
[124 nt withheld, positions 1003-1126]
C
[91 nt withheld, positions 1128-1218]
A
[49 nt withheld, positions 1220-1268]
CCTTTGACGTTGGAGTCCACGTTCTTT
[37 nt withheld, positions 1296-1332]
ACCCTATCTCGGTCTATTCTTTTGATTTATAAGGGATTTTGCCGATTTCGGCCTATTGGTTAAAAAATGA
GCTGATTTAACAAAAATTTAACGCGAATTTTAACAAAATATTAACGCTTACAATTTAGGTGGCACTTTTC
GGGGAAATGTGCGCGGAACCCCTATTTGTTTATTTTTCTAAATACATTCAAATATGTATCCGCTCATGAA
TTAATTCTTAGAAAAACTCATCGAGCATCAAATGAAACTGCAATTTATTCATATCAGGATTATCAATACC
ATATTTTTGAAAAAGCCGTTTCTGTAATGAAGGAGAAAACTCACCGAGGCAGTTCCATAGGATGGCAAGA
TCCTGGTATCGGTCTGCGATTCCGACTCGTCCAACATCAATACAACCTATTAATTTCCCCTCGTCAAAAA
TAAGGTTATCAAGTGAGAAATCACCATGAGTGACGACTGAATCCGGTGAGAATGGCAAAAGTTTATGCAT
TTCTTTCCAGACTTGTTCAACAGGCCAGCCATTACGCTCGTCATCAAAATCACTCGCATCAACCAAACCG
TTATTCATTCGTGATTGCGCCTGAGCGAGACGAAATACGCGATCGCTGTTAAAAGGACAATTACAAACAG
GAATCGAATGCAACCGGCGCAGGAACACTGCCAGCGCATCAACAATATTTTCACCTGAATCAGGATATTC
TTCTAATACCTGGAATGCTGTTTTCCCGGGGATCGCAGTGGTGAGTAACCATGCATCATCAGGAGTACGG
ATAAAATGCTTGATGGTCGGAAGAGGCATAAATTCCGTCAGCCAGTTTAGTCTGACCATCTCATCTGTAA
CATCATTGGCAACGCTACCTTTGCCATGTTTCAGAAACAACTCTGGCGCATCGGGCTTCCCATACAATCG
ATAGATTGTCGCACCTGATTGCCCGACATTATCGCGAGCCCATTTATACCCATATAAATCAGCATCCATG
TTGGAATTTAATCGCGGCCTAGAGCAAGACGTTTCCCGTTGAATATGGCTCATAACACCCCTTGTATTAC
TGTTTATGTAAGCAGACAGTTTTATTGTTCATGACCAAAATCCCTTAACGTGAGTTTTCGTTCCACTGAG
CGTCAGACCCCGTAGAAAAGATCAAAGGATCTTCTTGAGATCCTTTTTTTCTGCGCGTAATCTGCTGCTT
GCAAACAAAAAAACCACCGCTACCAGCGGTGGTTTGTTTGCCGGATCAAGAGCTACCAACTCTTTTTCCG
AAGGTAACTGGCTTCAGCAGAGCGCAGATACCAAATACTGTCCTTCTAGTGTAGCCGTAGTTAGGCCACC
ACTTCAAGAACTCTGTAGCACCGCCTACATACCTCGCTCTGCTAATCCTGTTACCAGTGGCTGCTGCCAG
TGGCGATAAGTCGTGTCTTACCGGGTTGGACTCAAGACGATAGTTACCGGATAAGGCGCAGCGGTCGGGC
TGAACGGGGGGTTCGTGCACACAGCCCAGCTTGGAGCGAACGACCTACACCGAACTGAGATACCTACAGC
GTGAGCTATGAGAAAGCGCCACGCTTCCCGAAGGGAGAAAGGCGGACAGGTATCCGGTAAGCGGCAGGGT
CGGAACAGGAGAGCGCACGAGGGAGCTTCCAGGGGGAAACGCCTGGTATCTTTATAGTCCTGTCGGGTTT
CGCCACCTCTGACTTGAGCGTCGATTTTTGTGATGCTCGTCAGGGGGGCGGAGCCTATGGAAAAACGCCA
GCAACGCGGCCTTTTTACGGTTCCTGGCCTTTTGCTGGCCTTTTGCTCACATGTTCTTTCCTGCGTTATC
CCCTGATTCTGTGGATAACCGTATTACCGCCTTTGAGTGAGCTGATACCGCTCGCCGCAGCCGAACGACC
GAGCGCAGCGAGTCAGTGAGCGAGGAAGCGGAAGAGCGCCTGATGCGGTATTTTCTCCTTACGCATCTGT
GCGGTATTTCACACCGCAATGGTGCACTCTCAGTACAATCTGCTCTGATGCCGCATAGTTAAGCCAGTAT
ACACTCCGCTATCGCTACGTGACTGGGTCATGGCTGCGCCCCGACACCCGCCAACACCCGCTGACGCGCC
CTGACGGGCTTGTCTGCTCCCGGCATCCGCTTACAGACAAGCTGTGACCGTCTCCGGGAGCTGCATGTGT
CAGAGGTTTTCACCGTCATCACCGAAACGCGCGAGGCAGCTGCGGTAAAGCTCATCAGCGTGGTCGTGAA
GCGATTCACAGATGTCTGCCTGTTCATCCGCGTCCAGCTCGTTGAGTTTCTCCAGAAGCGTTAATGTCTG
GCTTCTGATAAAGCGGGCCATGTTAAGGGCGGTTTTTTCCTGTTTGGTCACTGATGCCTCCGTGTAAGGG
GGATTTCTGTTCATGGGGGTAATGATACCGATGAAACGAGAGAGGATGCTCACGATACGGGTTACTGATG
ATGAACATGCCCGGTTACTGGAACGTTGTGAGGGTAAACAACTGGCGGTATGGATGCGGCGGGACCAGAG
AAAAATCACTCAGGGTCAATGCCAGCGCTTCGTTAATACAGATGTAGGTGTTCCACAGGGTAGCCAGCAG
CATCCTGCGATGCAGATCCGGAACATAATGGTGCAGGGCGCTGACTTCCGCGTTTCCAGACTTTACGAAA
CACGGAAACCGAAGACCATTCATGTTGTTGCTCAGGTCGCAGACGTTTTGCAGCAGCAGTCGCTTCACGT
TCGCTCGCGTATCGGTGATTCATTCTGCTAACCAGTAAGGCAACCCCGCCAGCCTAGCCGGGTCCTCAAC
GACAGGAGCACGATCATGCGCACCCGTGGGGCCGCCATGCCGGCGATAATGGCCTGCTTCTCGCCGAAAC
GTTTGGTGGCGGGACCAGTGACGAAGGCTTGAGCGAGGGCGTGCAAGATTCCGAATACCGCAAGCGACAG
GCCGATCATCGTCGCGCTCCAGCGAAAGCGGTCCTCGCCGAAAATGACCCAGAGCGCTGCCGGCACCTGT
CCTACGAGTTGCATGATAAAGAAGACAGTCATAAGTGCGGCGACGATAGTCATGCCCCGCGCCCACCGGA
AGGAGCTGACTGGGTTGAAGGCTCTCAAGGGCATCGGTCGAGATCCCGGTGCCTAATGAGTGAGCTAACT
TACATTAATTGCGTTGCGCTCACTGCCCGCTTTCCAGTCGGGAAACCTGTCGTGCCAGCTGCATTAATGA
ATCGGCCAACGCGCGGGGAGAGGCGGTTTGCGTATTGGGCGCCAGGGTGGTTTTTCTTTTCACCAGTGAG
ACGGGCAACAGCTGATTGCCCTTCACCGCCTGGCCCTGAGAGAGTTGCAGCAAGCGGTCCACGCTGGTTT
GCCCCAGCAGGCGAAAATCCTGTTTGATGGTGGTTAACGGCGGGATATAACATGAGCTGTCTTCGGTATC
GTCGTATCCCACTACCGAGATGTCCGCACCAACGCGCAGCCCGGACTCGGTAATGGCGCGCATTGCGCCC
AGCGCCATCTGATCGTTGGCAACCAGCATCGCAGTGGGAACGATGCCCTCATTCAGCATTTGCATGGTTT
GTTGAAAACCGGACATGGCACTCCAGTCGCCTTCCCGTTCCGCTATCGGCTGAATTTGATTGCGAGTGAG
ATATTTATGCCAGCCAGCCAGACGCAGACGCGCCGAGACAGAACTTAATGGGCCCGCTAACAGCGCGATT
TGCTGGTGACCCAATGCGACCAGATGCTCCACGCCCAGTCGCGTACCGTCTTCATGGGAGAAAATAATAC
TGTTGATGGGTGTCTGGTCAGAGACATCAAGAAATAACGCCGGAACATTAGTGCAGGCAGCTTCCACAGC
AATGGCATCCTGGTCATCCAGCGGATAGTTAATGATCAGCCCACTGACGCGTTGCGCGAGAAGATTGTGC
ACCGCCGCTTTACAGGCTTCGACGCCGCTTCGTTCTACCATCGACACCACCACGCTGGCACCCAGTTGAT
CGGCGCGAGATTTAATCGCCGCGACAATTTGCGACGGCGCGTGCAGGGCCAGACTGGAGGTGGCAACGCC
AATCAGCAACGACTGTTTGCCCGCCAGTTGTTGTGCCACGCGGTTGGGAATGTAATTCAGCTCCGCCATC
GCCGCTTCCACTTTTTCCCGCGTTTTCGCAGAAACGTGGCTGGCCTGGTTCACCACGCGGGAAACGGTCT
GATAAGAGACACCGGCATACTCTGCGACATCGTATAACGTTACTGGTTTCACATTCACCACCCTGAATTG
ACTCTCTTCCGGGCGCTATCATGCCATACCGCGAAAGGTTTTGCGCCATTCGATGGTGTCCGGGATCTCG
ACGCTCTCCCTTATGCGACTCCTGCATTAGGAAGCAGCCCAGTAGTAGGTTGAGGCCGTTGAGCACCGCC
GCCGCAAGGAATGGTGCATGCAAGGAGATGGCGCCCAACAGTCCCCCGGCCACGGGGCCTGCCACCATAC
CCACGCCGAAACAAGCGCTCATGAGCCCGAAGTGGCGAGCCCGATCTTCCCCATCGGTGATGTCGGCGAT
ATAGGCGCCAGCAACCGCACCTGTGGCGCCGGTGATGCCGGCCACGATGCGTCCGGCGTAGAGGATCGAG
ATCGATCT
